Addgene plasmid #239930: LLP1008
Purpose: sgRNA compatible with TCTP-SynPro-10 as Level-0 part (Golden Gate cloning)
Depositing lab: Ryan Lister. Depositing organization: University of Western Australia. Publication: CRISPRi-based circuits to control gene expression in plants. Khan MA, Herring G, Zhu JY, Oliva M, Fourie E, Johnston B, Zhang Z, Potter J, Pineda L, Pflueger J, Swain T, Pflueger C, Lloyd JPB, Secco D, Small I, Kidd BN, Lister R. Nat Biotechnol. 2025 Mar;43(3):416-430. doi: 10.1038/s41587-024-02236-w. Epub 2024 May 20. PubMed 38769424.
Backbone
  Vector backbone: pAGM9121
  Vector type: Synthetic Biology
Growth in bacteria
  Bacterial resistance: Spectinomycin, 50 μg/mL
  Growth temperature: 30°C
  Growth strain: DH5alpha
  Copy number: High Copy
Gene/Insert
  Gene/Insert name: sgRNA
  gRNA/shRNA sequence: Unspecified
  Species: Synthetic
  Mutation: N/A
  Cloning method: Restriction Enzyme; 5′ cloning site Unknown (unknown if destroyed)
Terms and licenses: Academic/Nonprofit Terms; Industry Terms: Not Available to Industry
How to cite: LLP1008 was a gift from Ryan Lister (Addgene plasmid # 239930 ; http://n2t.net/addgene:239930 ; RRID:Addgene_239930)
