[The description below was written by a language model from this plasmid's Addgene catalogue record and pLannotate feature annotations shown in this document.]
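Description:
LLP1008 is a small (about 2.2 kb) Golden Gate Level-0 part plasmid built on the pAGM9121 backbone, a synthetic biology cloning vector used to hold standardised modules for hierarchical assembly. It is maintained in E. coli as a high-copy plasmid through a ColE1/pUC-type origin of replication and is selected with spectinomycin. Resistance comes from an aadA aminoglycoside adenylyltransferase gene (annotated SmR), which also confers streptomycin resistance. Upstream of this marker the annotation picks up a fragment of the class 1 integron Pc promoter and a short remnant of a gentamicin acetyltransferase coding sequence. These are most likely leftovers of the integron-derived cassette from which the resistance gene originated, not functional elements in their own right.

The payload is a synthetic single guide RNA. The only annotated feature in the insert region is the Streptococcus pyogenes Cas9 guide RNA scaffold, which lets the transcribed RNA be bound by Cas9 or its catalytically inactive derivatives. The spacer sequence is listed as unspecified, but the stated purpose is that the guide is matched to TCTP-SynPro-10, apparently a synthetic promoter that it is designed to target. No promoter driving the sgRNA is annotated, which fits a Level-0 part that is meant to be combined with promoter and terminator modules at later assembly steps. The exact cloning sites and overhangs are not recorded. The plasmid belongs to a toolkit for building CRISPR interference-based gene circuits to control gene expression in plants, where such guide and promoter pairs would serve as programmable repression units.
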