Features (pLannotate 1.2.2; 5 found; start..end, strand, type, name):
     23..46      +  promoter       Pc promoter (fragment): intI1 (promoter lies within the coding sequence); class 1 integron promoter
    222..278     +  CDS            GmR (fragment): gentamycin acetyltransferase; aacC1; confers resistance to gentamycin
    289..1076    +  CDS            SmR (fragment): aminoglycoside adenylyltransferase (Murphy, 1985); aadA; confers resistance to spectinomycin and streptomycin
   1417..2005    +  rep_origin     ori: high-copy-number ColE1/pMB1/pBR322/pUC origin of replication
   2098..2173    +  misc_RNA       gRNA scaffold: guide RNA scaffold for the Streptococcus pyogenes CRISPR/Cas9 system
>Addgene plasmid #239930 | LLP1008 | addgene full sequence | sequence record 486307 | Addgene NGS Result
GTGCCGAGGCACGAACCCAGTGGACATAAGCCTGTTCGGTTCGTAAGCTGTAATGCAAGTAGCGTATGCG
CTCACGCAACTGGTCCAGAACCTTGACCGAACGCAGCGGTGGTAACGGCGCAGTGGCGGTTTTCATGGCT
TGTTATGACTGTTTTTTTGGGGTACAGTCTATGCCTCGGGCATCCAAGCAGCAAGCGCGTTACGCCGTGG
GTCGATGTTTGATGTTATGGAGCAGCAACGATGTTACGCAGCAGGGCAGTCGCCCTAAAACAAAGTTAAA
CATCATGGGGGAAGCGGTGATCGCCGAAGTATCGACTCAACTATCAGAGGTAGTTGGCGTCATCGAGCGC
CATCTCGAACCGACGTTGCTGGCCGTACATTTGTACGGCTCCGCAGTGGATGGCGGCCTGAAGCCACACA
GCGATATTGATTTGCTGGTTACGGTGACCGTAAGGCTTGATGAAACAACGCGGCGAGCTTTGATCAACGA
CCTTTTGGAAACTTCGGCTTCCCCTGGAGAGAGCGAGATTCTCCGCGCTGTAGAAGTCACCATTGTTGTG
CACGACGACATCATTCCGTGGCGTTATCCAGCTAAGCGCGAACTGCAATTTGGAGAATGGCAGCGCAATG
ACATTCTTGCAGGTATCTTCGAGCCAGCCACGATCGACATTGATCTGGCTATCTTGCTGACAAAAGCAAG
AGAACATAGCGTTGCCTTGGTAGGTCCAGCGGCGGAGGAACTCTTTGATCCGGTTCCTGAACAGGATCTA
TTTGAGGCGCTAAATGAAACCTTAACGCTATGGAACTCGCCGCCCGACTGGGCTGGCGATGAGCGAAATG
TAGTGCTTACGTTGTCCCGCATTTGGTACAGCGCAGTAACCGGCAAAATCGCGCCGAAGGATGTCGCTGC
CGACTGGGCAATGGAGCGCCTGCCGGCCCAGTATCAGCCCGTCATACTTGAAGCTAGACAGGCTTATCTT
GGACAAGAAGAAGATCGCTTGGCCTCGCGCGCAGATCAGTTGGAAGAATTTGTCCATTACGTGAAAGGCG
AGATCACCAAGGTAGTCGGCAAATAATGTCTAGCTAGAAATTCGTTCAAGCCGACGCCGCTTCGCGGCGC
GGCTTAACTCAAGCGTTAGATGCACTAAGCACATAATTGCTCACAGCCAAACTATCAGGTCAAGTCTGCT
TTTATTATTTTTAAGCGTGCATAATAAGCCCTACACAAATTGGGAGATATATCATGCTGTCAGACCAAGT
TTACTCATATATACTTTAGATTGATTTAAAACTTCATTTTTAATTTAAAAGGATCTAGGTGAAGATCCTT
TTTGATAATCTCATGACCAAAATCCCTTAACGTGAGTTTTCGTTCCACTGAGCGTCAGACCCCGTAGAAA
AGATCAAAGGATCTTCTTGAGATCCTTTTTTTCTGCGCGTAATCTGCTGCTTGCAAACAAAAAAACCACC
GCTACCAGCGGTGGTTTGTTTGCCGGATCAAGAGCTACCAACTCTTTTTCCGAAGGTAACTGGCTTCAGC
AGAGCGCAGATACCAAATACTGTTCTTCTAGTGTAGCCGTAGTTAGGCCACCACTTCAAGAACTCTGTAG
CACCGCCTACATACCTCGCTCTGCTAATCCTGTTACCAGTGGCTGCTGCCAGTGGCGATAAGTCGTGTCT
TACCGGGTTGGACTCAAGACGATAGTTACCGGATAAGGCGCAGCGGTCGGGCTGAACGGGGGGTTCGTGC
ACACAGCCCAGCTTGGAGCGAACGACCTACACCGAACTGAGATACCTACAGCGTGAGCTATGAGAAAGCG
CCACGCTTCCCGAAGGGAGAAAGGCGGACAGGTATCCGGTAAGCGGCAGGGTCGGAACAGGAGAGCGCAC
GAGGGAGCTTCCAGGGGGAAACGCCTGGTATCTTTATAGTCCTGTCGGGTTTCGCCACCTCTGACTTGAG
CGTCGATTTTTGTGATGCTCGTCAGGGGGGCGGAGCCTATGGAAAAACGCCAGCAACGCGGCCTTTTTAC
GGTTCCTGCACTCTGTGGTCTCATACTGTTCACTGCCGTATAGGCAGCAGCCCGGCCTCGGTACGAGGTT
TTAGAGCTAGAAATAGCAAGTTAAAATAAGGCTAGTCCGTTATCAACTTGAAAAAGTGGCACCGAGTCGG
TGCGTTCACTGCCGTATAGGCAGGCTTCGAGACCACGAA
